Addgene plasmid #90409: pHES833
Purpose: Expresses YFP under control of GAL1 promoter
Depositing lab: Hana El-Samad. Depositing organization: University of California, San Francisco (UCSF). Publication: Robust Synthetic Circuits for Two-Dimensional Control of Gene Expression in Yeast. Aranda-Diaz A, Mace K, Zuleta I, Harrigan P, El-Samad H. ACS Synth Biol. 2016 Dec 27. doi: 10.1021/acssynbio.6b00251. PubMed 27930885.
Backbone
  Vector backbone: pNH603
  Backbone size w/o insert (bp): 6700
  Total vector size (bp): 8146
  Vector type: Yeast Expression, Synthetic Biology
  Selectable markers: HIS3
Growth in bacteria
  Bacterial resistance: Ampicillin, 100 μg/mL
  Growth temperature: 37°C
  Growth strain: DH5alpha
  Copy number: Unknown
Gene/Insert
  Gene/Insert name: pZ-YFP
  Species: Synthetic
  Insert size (bp): 1422
Terms and licenses: Academic/Nonprofit Terms; Industry Terms: Not Available to Industry
How to cite: pHES833 was a gift from Hana El-Samad (Addgene plasmid # 90409 ; http://n2t.net/addgene:90409 ; RRID:Addgene_90409)
