[The description below was written by a language model from this plasmid's Addgene catalogue record and pLannotate feature annotations shown in this document.]
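Description:
pHES833 is a yeast expression and synthetic-biology plasmid built on the pNH603 backbone, carrying a fluorescent reporter cassette for Saccharomyces cerevisiae. In E. coli it is maintained through a high-copy ColE1/pUC-type origin and selected with ampicillin via the β-lactamase gene. An f1 origin and pBluescript-derived remnants (lac promoter/operator, lacZα fragment, T3 and T7 promoters, MCS fragments) are also present. Selection in yeast relies on a HIS3 marker with its own promoter. The feature table shows no yeast replication origin (no 2μ or CEN/ARS). It does show fragments of genes that neighbour the HIS3 locus (MRM1/PET56, DED1) on both sides of the cassette. This layout suggests integration at the chromosomal HIS3 region by homologous recombination, although the record does not say so explicitly.

The payload is listed as "pZ-YFP", a synthetic insert of about 1.4 kb, and the stated purpose is expression of YFP under GAL1 promoter control. The annotation places a GAL1,10 promoter region directly upstream of a roughly 720 bp fluorescent protein coding sequence. The annotation tool labels this sequence as yeast-enhanced GFP, which probably reflects the close sequence similarity between GFP and YFP variants rather than a different reporter. The name "pZ" hints at a modified GAL1-derived promoter, but the record does not describe any engineered operator sites. No terminator is annotated downstream of the reporter. The sequenced record is 8,071 nt, slightly shorter than the 8,146 bp catalogue size. The plasmid comes from work on synthetic circuits for two-dimensional control of yeast gene expression, where it most likely serves as a fluorescent readout of promoter activity.
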