Features (pLannotate 1.2.2; 26 found; start..end, strand, type, name):
     29..256     -  CDS            MRM1 (fragment): MRM1_YEAST - Also known as PET56 From Saccharomyces cerevisiae (strain ATCC 204508 / S288c) (Baker's yeast).
    306..493     +  promoter       HIS3 promoter: S. cerevisiae HIS3
    599..1234    +  CDS            HIS3: HIS7_YEAST - Experimental evidence at protein level: Swiss-Prot protein existence level 1. From Saccharomyces cerevisiae (strain ATCC 204508 / S288c) (Baker's yeast).
   1721..1915    +  CDS            DED1 (fragment): DED1_CANGA - Protein inferred from homology: Swiss-Prot protein existence level 3. ATP-binding RNA helicase involved in translation initiation. Remodels RNA in response to ADP and ATP concentrations by facilitating disruption, but also formation of RNA duplexes (By similarity). From Candida glabrata (strain ATCC 2001 / CBS 138 / JCM 3761 / NBRC 0622 / NRRL Y-65) (Yeast) (Torulopsis glabrata).
   1920..2544    +  promoter       GAL1,10 promoter: GAL1 and GAL10 genes of S. cerevisiae; divergent inducible promoter, regulated by Gal4
   2557..3273    +  CDS            yeGFP: yeast-enhanced green fluorescent protein codons optimized for translation in S. cerevisiae and C. albicans
   3274..3291    -  misc_feature   MCS (fragment): pBluescript multiple cloning site
   3317..3341    -  misc_feature   MCS (fragment): pBluescript multiple cloning site
   4029..4343    +  CDS            YO201_YEAST (fragment): Protein uncertain: Swiss-Prot protein existence level 5. From Saccharomyces cerevisiae (strain ATCC 204508 / S288c) (Baker's yeast).
   4339..4536    +  CDS            DED1 (fragment): DED1_YEAST - Also known as SPP81. Experimental evidence at protein level: Swiss-Prot protein existence level 1. ATP-binding RNA helicase involved in translation initiation. Remodels RNA in response to ADP and ATP concentrations by facilitating disruption, but also formation of RNA duplexes. Has weak ATP-dependent affinity for dsRNA, but strong ATP-dependent affinity for ssRNA. Acts as a virus host factor involved in the replication of the MBV and the L-A viruses by promoting the negative-strand RNA synthesis. May be involved in recognition of the preinitiation complex and DNA binding of the RN
   4611..4629    -  promoter       T7 promoter: promoter for bacteriophage T7 RNA polymerase
   4632..4789    +  CDS            lacZα (fragment): LacZα fragment of β-galactosidase; lacZ fragment
   4793..5221    +  rep_origin     f1 ori (sequence partly withheld): f1 bacteriophage origin of replication; arrow indicates direction of (+) strand synthesis
   5249..5300    -  misc_feature   bom (fragment): basis of mobility region from pBR322
   5356..5448    -  CDS            URA3 (fragment): PYRF_YEAST - Experimental evidence at protein level: Swiss-Prot protein existence level 1. From Saccharomyces cerevisiae (strain ATCC 204508 / S288c) (Baker's yeast).
   5448..5580    -  promoter       URA3 promoter (fragment): S. cerevisiae URA3
   5588..5637    -  misc_feature   bom (fragment): basis of mobility region from pBR322
   5739..5774    -  CDS            rop (fragment): Rop protein, which maintains plasmids at low copy number; rop
   5886..5990    +  promoter       AmpR promoter: bla
   5991..6851    +  CDS            AmpR: β-lactamase; bla; confers resistance to ampicillin, carbenicillin, and related antibiotics
   7022..7610    +  rep_origin     ori: high-copy-number ColE1/pMB1/pBR322/pUC origin of replication
   7793..7885    +  CDS            lacI (fragment): lac repressor; lacI; The lac repressor binds to the lac operator to inhibit transcription in E. coli. This inhibition can be relieved by adding lactose or isopropyl-β-D-thiogalactopyranoside (IPTG).
   7898..7919    +  protein_bind   CAP binding site: CAP binding activates transcription in the presence of cAMP. E. coli catabolite activator protein
   7934..7964    +  promoter       lac promoter: promoter for the E. coli lac operon
   7972..7988    +  protein_bind   lac operator: The lac repressor binds to the lac operator to inhibit transcription in E. coli. This inhibition can be relieved by adding lactose or isopropyl-β-D-thiogalactopyranoside (IPTG). lac repressor encoded by lacI
   8033..8051    +  promoter       T3 promoter: promoter for bacteriophage T3 RNA polymerase
>Addgene plasmid #90409 | pHES833 | addgene full sequence | sequence record 181032 | Addgene NGS Result
ATTTAAATGTTTAAACGGCCACGCTGGCCGCTGCACGGTCCTGTTCCCTAGCATGTACGTGAGCGTATTT
CCTTTTAAACCACGACGCTTTGTCTTCATTCAACGTTTCCCATTGTTTTTTTCTACTATTGCTTTGCTGT
GGGAAAAACTTATCGAAAGATGACGACTTTTTCTTAATTCTCGTTTTAAGAGCTTGGTGAGCGCTAGGAG
TCACTGCCAGGTATCGTTTGAACACGGCATTAGTCAGGGAAGTCATAACACAGTCCTTTCCCGCAATTTT
CTTTTTCTATTACTCTTGGCCTCCTCTAGTACACTCTATATTTTTTTATGCCTCGGTAATGATTTTCATT
TTTTTTTTTCCACCTAGCGGATGACTCTTTTTTTTTCTTAGCGATTGGCATTATCACATAATGAATTATA
CATTATATAAAGTAATGTGATTTCTTCGAAGAATATACTAAAAAATGAGCAGGCAAGATAAACGAAGGCA
AAGAGGCTCTATATGTATATAAAGCTGCGGATGCCTTCTGATTTAATCTAGTTCTAGTTTACTTCAGGTT
TACTTAAAGTTGAGATAATTGAAGCAAAGAGAAGCATCGAGCAAAGGATGGCGTTTGTTAAGAGGGTTAC
GCAGGAGACGAATATACAGCTGGCGCTGGATCTTGACGGTGGGTCTGTTTCTGTACGGGAGAGCATACTG
GGCAAGGAATATGCTAGTGGTGATGGGCAGACCATCCATGTGCACACTGGAGTTGGGTTTTTGGACCACA
TGTTGACTGCGCTGGCGAAGCATGGCGGGTGGTCTCTGATCCTGGAGTGTATAGGGGACTTGCACATCGA
TGACCACCACACTGTTGAGGACTGTGGGATTGCGCTGGGCCAAGCGTTCAAGGAGGCGCTTGGCTCCGTG
CGTGGTATCAAGAGGTTCGGGCATGGGTTTGCACCACTGGACGAGGCGCTGAGCCGCGCTGTGGTTGACT
TCTCCAATAGGCCTTTCGCCGTGGTGGAGCTGGGCCTGAAGCGAGAACGCATAGGCCAGCTATCCACAGA
GATGATCCCGCACTTCTTGGAGAGTTTCGCCACTGAGGCGCGTATCACCATGCATGTGGACTGTCTGCGG
GGCACCAACGACCACCACCGCTCCGAATCAGCTTTCAAGGCGCTCGCCATCGCCATCAGAGAGGCAAGAA
CACCTACGGGTCGCGATGACGTTCCATCCACTAAGGGTGTCCTAGCATAGAACACAGCCCACAGCTACCA
CCATCAACAATATTTATATAGATAACGTACACATAGAAATCACACAAACAGAGTATTTATTCTTAACTAC
ATGAACTACCATCAGACCGTCTGGGCCACTATATAATGTGCTATTCATAAACGTGATCACTCTACGTAGC
AGGCGACCCCAGGTGAAAATTTTTCAGCGAGCTGCCAGATTGTCAGGTGAAAAACTGAAAAAAACTTCTG
GGCGATGAGCTTGTGGCGGGAAATTAAGTATATAAAGCAGTTAGTTTCTTCTGCTTCTTGTGGTTCTGGG
TATTCTTGTAATATTTGGAATAATAGAAAACCAAGACTACTGCCTTTCTTTTCATATTATAGAGGAAGAA
ATACGCACGAACACGATATAGAGGTAAATTTTTTGCAAAAAGATACCAAACTATAAAAGAAATAGAAGAC
TAAACTACAAAAAATAAAGAAAGTAATACATATATCCAATATGACTGAGTTAGCAGAGCAAGTTTCCATG
CCTGAAGGGCAACAAAGACGTGGTGGTTACGTTCCACCTCACATCCGTAACGGTGGTGGCAGAAGAGGCG
ATTCTGCTCCTCGTGGTGGTTTCAACAACGGTGGCGGCCGTGGTGGTTTCTTCAGAAACAACGGTGACCG
TGGTGGATTCGGCTTTGGGTACCGGGCCCTTGGATGGACGCAAAGAAGTTTAATAATCATATTACATGGC
ATTACCACCATATACATATCCATATCTAATCTTACTTATATGTTGTGGAAATGTAAAGAGCCCCATTATC
TTAGCCTAAAAAAACCTTCTCTTTGGAACTTTCAGTAATACGCTTAACTGCTCATTGCTATATTGAAGTA
CGGACTAGAAGCCGCCGAGCGGGCGACAGCCCTCCGACGGAAGACTCTCCTCCGTGCGTCCTCGTCTTCA
CCGGTCGCGTTCCTGAAACGCAGATGTGCCTCACGCCACACTGCTCCGAACAATAAAGATTCTACAATAC
TAGCTTTTATAGTTATGAAGAGGAAAAATTGGCAGTAACCTGGCCCCACAAACCTTCAAATTAACGAATC
AAATTAACAACCATAGGATGATAATGCGATTAGTTTTTTAGCCTTATTTCTGGGGTAATTAATCAGCGAA
GCGATGATTTTTGATCTATTAACAGATATATAAATGGAAAAGCTGCATAACCACTTTAACTAATACTTTC
AACATTTTCAGTTTGTATTACTTCTTATTCAAATGTCATAAAAGTATCAACAAAAAATTGTTAATATACC
TCTATACTTTAACGTCAAGGAGAACTCGAGAATAAAATGTCTAAAGGTGAAGAATTATTCACTGGTGTTG
TCCCAATTTTGGTTGAATTAGATGGTGATGTTAATGGTCACAAATTTTCTGTCTCCGGTGAAGGTGAAGG
TGATGCTACTTACGGTAAATTGACCTTAAAATTGATTTGTACTACTGGTAAATTGCCAGTTCCATGGCCA
ACCTTAGTCACTACTTTAGGTTATGGTTTGCAATGTTTTGCTAGATACCCAGATCATATGAAACAACATG
ACTTTTTCAAGTCTGCCATGCCAGAAGGTTATGTTCAAGAAAGAACTATTTTTTTCAAAGATGACGGTAA
CTACAAGACCAGAGCTGAAGTCAAGTTTGAAGGTGATACCTTAGTTAATAGAATCGAATTAAAAGGTATT
GATTTTAAAGAAGATGGTAACATTTTAGGTCACAAATTGGAATACAACTATAACTCTCACAATGTTTACA
TCACTGCTGACAAACAAAAGAATGGTATCAAAGCTAACTTCAAAATTAGACACAACATTGAAGATGGTGG
TGTTCAATTAGCTGACCATTATCAACAAAATACTCCAATTGGTGATGGTCCAGTCTTGTTACCAGACAAC
CATTACTTATCCTATCAATCTGCCTTATCCAAAGATCCAAACGAAAAGAGAGACCACATGGTCTTGTTAG
AATTTGTTACTGCTGCTGGTATTACCCATGGTATGGATGAATTGTACAAATAAGGATCCACTAGTTCTAG
ACACCTGCAACATGCGTGAGTAAATAAGCGGCCGCCACCGCGGTGGAGCTCTAAGCAAATAGCTAAATTA
TATACGAATTAATATTATGATTAAGTGTTTACGTGAGTGCGATATTTTTATTACTATCTTATACAGTTGT
ATATACTCTATAAAATGAGTTGTCTATTAATTAACGCGATGAATGCTTTCTGGGTTTACCTCTCCAACAA
CTCTAGTTTACTTCTCAATACATTCAATTGTATTTGATTTGTCAATACTTCATCATTAATCAATTCTATA
GTTTTGTTTTTCTCGTTTATTTCCAAATTTAATGCATCAATTTTATTATTCAATTTGTCGTTGATTTTGG
TTAATGATTTTATGGTTTGATCTCTGGCATTGATTGTTTGTGTTAGTTTTTCATTATTGATAATTAAATT
ATTTAAGTTAGTTATCAACTCGGTGTTTTCAAGTTTCAAGTTTTCAATTTCTTTAGAGTTTATTAGATTT
GTCAAAGTTTCTGAATTGCTTGATTGGTCCTGTAGAAGAGTATTTGTTGTTGTGGATAATTGATTCAATT
TTTGAGACAATTGCTGGAAGGCGTTGAAATATCTAGCATCAATCTCATGGTTTTTTTCCCGAGAGTCTCG
TAGATTCAATTGTTTTAATATATCTTGGGACCACTCTTGATTTGAACTCATGGAAATTAAACTGGGTGTT
GTGTTGTGGTGTAATGATTGTACCCCCTTTGCTTATAATTGTGTGGTGACACCGATTATTTAAAGCTGCA
GCATACGATATATATACATGTGTATATATGTATACCTATGAATGTCAGTAAGTATGTATACGAACAGTAT
GATACTGAAGATGACAAGGTAATGCATCATTCTATACGTGTCATTCTGAACGAGGCGCGCTTTCCTTTTT
TCTTTTTGCTTTTTCTTTTTTTTTCTCTTGAACTCCAGAAAAAAAATATAAAAGAGATGGAGGAACGGGA
AAAAGTTAGTTGTGGTGATAGGTGGCAAGTGGTATTCCGTAAGAACAACAAGAAAAGCATTTCATATTAT
GGCTGAACTGAGCGAACAAGTGCAAAATTTAAGCATCAACGACAACAACGAGAATGGTTATGTTCCTCCT
CACTTAAGAGGAAAACCAAGAAGTGCCAGAAATAACAGTAGCAACTACAATAACAACAACGGCGGCTACA
ACGGTGGCCGTGGCGGTGGCAGCTTCTTTAGCAACAACCGTCGTGGTGGTTACGGCAACGGTGGTTTCTT
CGGTGGAAACAACGGTGGCAGCGGCCGGCCATTTAAATGTTTAAACGGCCACGCTGGCCCCCTATAGTGA
GTCGTATTACAATTCACTGGCCGTCGTTTTACAACGTCGTGACTGGGAAAACCCTGGCGTTACCCAACTT
AATCGCCTTGCAGCACATCCCCCTTTCGCCAGCTGGCGTAATAGCGAAGAGGCCCGCACCGATCGCCCTT
CCCAACAGTTGCGCAGCCTGAATGGCGAATGG
[124 nt withheld, positions 4793-4916]
C
[91 nt withheld, positions 4918-5008]
A
[49 nt withheld, positions 5010-5058]
CCTTTGACGTTGGAGTCCACGTTCTTT
[37 nt withheld, positions 5086-5122]
ACCCTATCTCGGTCTATTCTTTTGATTTATAAGGGATTTTGCCGATTTCGGCCTATTGGTTAAAAAATGA
GCTGATTTAACAAAAATTTAACGCGAATTTTAACAAAATATTAACGCTTACAATTTCCTGATGCGGTATT
TTCTCCTTACGCATCTGTGCGGTATTTCACACCGCATAGGGTAATAACTGATATAATTAAATTGAAGCTC
TAATTTGTGAGTTTAGTATTAGGATCTCTACCCTTGGCGAAAAGTCCTCTGCCAACAATGATGATATCTG
ATCCACCACTTACAACTTCGTCGACGGTTCTGTACTGCTGACCCAATATGCGTATATATACCAATCTAAG
TCTGTGCTCCTTCCTTCGTTCTTCCTTCTGTTCGGAGATTACCGAATCAAAAAAATTTCAAGGAAACCGA
AATCAAAAAAAAGAATAAAAAAAAAATGATGAATTGAAAAGGTGGTATGGTGCACTCTCAGTACAATCTG
CTCTGATGCCGCATAGTTAAGCCAGCCCCGACACCCGCCAACACCCGCTGACGCGCCCTGACGGGCTTGT
CTGCTCCCGGCATCCGCTTACAGACAAGCTGTGACCGTCTCCGGGAGCTGCATGTGTCAGAGGTTTTCAC
CGTCATCACCGAAACGCGCGAGACGAAAGGGCCTCGTGATACGCCTATTTTTATAGGTTAATGTCATGAT
AATAATGGTTTCTTAGACGTCGGCGCGCCGAGGACGTCAGGTGGCACTTTTCGGGGAAATGTGCGCGGAA
CCCCTATTTGTTTATTTTTCTAAATACATTCAAATATGTATCCGCTCATGAGACAATAACCCTGATAAAT
GCTTCAATAATATTGAAAAAGGAAGAGTATGAGTATTCAACATTTCCGTGTCGCCCTTATTCCCTTTTTT
GCGGCATTTTGCCTTCCTGTTTTTGCTCACCCAGAAACGCTGGTGAAAGTAAAAGATGCTGAAGATCAGT
TGGGTGCACGAGTGGGTTACATCGAACTGGATCTCAACAGCGGTAAGATCCTTGAGAGTTTTCGCCCCGA
AGAACGTTTTCCAATGATGAGCACTTTTAAAGTTCTGCTATGTGGCGCGGTATTATCCCGTATTGACGCC
GGGCAAGAGCAACTCGGTCGCCGCATACACTATTCTCAGAATGACTTGGTTGAGTACTCACCAGTCACAG
AAAAGCATCTTACGGATGGCATGACAGTAAGAGAATTATGCAGTGCTGCCATAACCATGAGTGATAACAC
TGCGGCCAACTTACTTCTGACAACGATCGGAGGACCGAAGGAGCTAACCGCTTTTTTGCACAACATGGGG
GATCATGTAACTCGCCTTGATCGTTGGGAACCGGAGCTGAATGAAGCCATACCAAACGACGAGCGTGACA
CCACGATGCCTGTAGCAATGGCAACAACGTTGCGCAAACTATTAACTGGCGAACTACTTACTCTAGCTTC
CCGGCAACAATTAATAGACTGGATGGAGGCGGATAAAGTTGCAGGACCACTTCTGCGCTCGGCCCTTCCG
GCTGGCTGGTTTATTGCTGATAAATCTGGAGCCGGTGAGCGTGGGTCTCGCGGTATCATTGCAGCACTGG
GGCCAGATGGTAAGCCCTCCCGTATCGTAGTTATCTACACGACGGGGAGTCAGGCAACTATGGATGAACG
AAATAGACAGATCGCTGAGATAGGTGCCTCACTGATTAAGCATTGGTAACTGTCAGACCAAGTTTACTCA
TATATACTTTAGATTGATTTAAAACTTCATTTTTAATTTAAAAGGATCTAGGTGAAGATCCTTTTTGATA
ATCTCATGACCAAAATCCCTTAACGTGAGTTTTCGTTCCACTGAGCGTCAGACCCCGTAGAAAAGATCAA
AGGATCTTCTTGAGATCCTTTTTTTCTGCGCGTAATCTGCTGCTTGCAAACAAAAAAACCACCGCTACCA
GCGGTGGTTTGTTTGCCGGATCAAGAGCTACCAACTCTTTTTCCGAAGGTAACTGGCTTCAGCAGAGCGC
AGATACCAAATACTGTTCTTCTAGTGTAGCCGTAGTTAGGCCACCACTTCAAGAACTCTGTAGCACCGCC
TACATACCTCGCTCTGCTAATCCTGTTACCAGTGGCTGCTGCCAGTGGCGATAAGTCGTGTCTTACCGGG
TTGGACTCAAGACGATAGTTACCGGATAAGGCGCAGCGGTCGGGCTGAACGGGGGGTTCGTGCACACAGC
CCAGCTTGGAGCGAACGACCTACACCGAACTGAGATACCTACAGCGTGAGCTATGAGAAAGCGCCACGCT
TCCCGAAGGGAGAAAGGCGGACAGGTATCCGGTAAGCGGCAGGGTCGGAACAGGAGAGCGCACGAGGGAG
CTTCCAGGGGGAAACGCCTGGTATCTTTATAGTCCTGTCGGGTTTCGCCACCTCTGACTTGAGCGTCGAT
TTTTGTGATGCTCGTCAGGGGGGCGGAGCCTATGGAAAAACGCCAGCAACGCGGCCTTTTTACGGTTCCT
GGCCTTTTGCTGGCCTTTTGCTCACATGTTCTTTCCTGCGTTATCCCCTGATTCTGTGGATAACCGTATT
ACCGCCTTTGAGTGAGCTGATACCGCTCGCCGCAGCCGAACGACCGAGCGCAGCGAGTCAGTGAGCGAGG
AAGCGGAAGAGCGCCCAATACGCAAACCGCCTCTCCCCGCGCGTTGGCCGATTCATTAATGCAGCTGGCA
CGACAGGTTTCCCGACTGGAAAGCGGGCAGTGAGCGCAACGCAATTAATGTGAGTTAGCTCACTCATTAG
GCACCCCAGGCTTTACACTTTATGCTTCCGGCTCGTATGTTGTGTGGAATTGTGAGCGGATAACAATTTC
ACACAGGAAACAGCTATGACCATGATTACGCCAAGCTCGGAATTAACCCTCACTAAAGGGAACAAAAGCT
GGGCCGGCC
